Addgene plasmid #20915: MyoD-cTAP
Depositing lab: Stephen Tapscott. Depositing organization: Fred Hutchinson Cancer Center. Publication: MyoD and E-protein heterodimers switch rhabdomyosarcoma cells from an arrested myoblast phase to a differentiated state. Yang Z, MacQuarrie KL, Analau E, Tyler AE, Dilworth FJ, Cao Y, Diede SJ, Tapscott SJ. Genes Dev. 2009 Mar 15. 23(6):694-707. 10.1101/gad.1765109 PubMed 19299559.
Backbone
  Vector backbone: pBabe
  Backbone size w/o insert (bp): 4500
  Vector type: Mammalian Expression, Retroviral
  Selectable markers: Puromycin
Growth in bacteria
  Bacterial resistance: Ampicillin, 100 μg/mL
  Growth temperature: 37°C
  Growth strain: DH5alpha
  Copy number: High Copy
Gene/Insert
  Gene/Insert name: MyoD cTAP (alt name: MyoD)
  Species: M. musculus (mouse)
  Insert size (bp): 1512
  Mutation: TAP tag is fused to the 3' end of the MyoD sequence
  GenBank ID: NM_0108662
  Entrez Gene: Myod1 (a.k.a. MYF3, MyoD, Myod-1, bHLHc1)
  Cloning method: Restriction Enzyme; 5′ cloning site BamHI (destroyed during cloning); 3′ cloning site BamHI (destroyed during cloning)
  Sequencing primers: 5′ GATCCTCCCTTTATCCAGCCCTC; 3′ GGACTTTCCACACCCTAACTGACAC
Terms and licenses: Academic/Nonprofit Terms; Industry Terms: Not Available to Industry
How to cite: MyoD-cTAP was a gift from Stephen Tapscott (Addgene plasmid # 20915 ; http://n2t.net/addgene:20915 ; RRID:Addgene_20915)
