[The description below was written by a language model from this plasmid's Addgene catalogue record.]
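Description:
MyoD-cTAP is a retroviral mammalian expression plasmid built on the pBabe backbone (about 4.5 kb without insert). It is propagated in E. coli as a high-copy plasmid under ampicillin selection and carries a puromycin marker for selecting transduced or transfected mammalian cells. No feature table is provided, so individual regulatory elements are not itemised. As a general matter, pBabe-type vectors are Moloney murine leukemia virus-derived: the region between the long terminal repeats, including a packaging signal, is packaged into retroviral particles when viral proteins are supplied in trans, and it then integrates into the genome of target cells. In such vectors the insert is usually transcribed from the 5′ LTR and the drug marker from a separate internal promoter, but the record does not state the promoter arrangement for this construct.

The roughly 1.5 kb insert encodes mouse MyoD (Myod1), a basic helix-loop-helix transcription factor that drives skeletal muscle determination and differentiation. A tandem affinity purification (TAP) tag is fused to the 3′ end of the coding sequence, placing it at the C-terminus of the protein. The fragment was cloned into a BamHI site, and the site was destroyed at both junctions. A TAP tag allows sequential affinity purification of the tagged protein together with its associated partners under mild conditions; the exact composition of the tag is not specified.

The construct suits stable expression of tagged MyoD in mammalian cells and recovery of MyoD-containing complexes. This fits the associated study, which examined MyoD and E-protein heterodimers in moving rhabdomyosarcoma cells from an arrested myoblast-like state to a differentiated state.
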