>Addgene plasmid #20915 | MyoD-cTAP | addgene partial sequence | sequence record 26766 | 20915 with pBABE-5
TGGAGCTTCTATCGCCGCCACTCCGGGACATAGACTTGACAGGCCCCGACGGCTCTCTCTGCTCCTTTGA
GACAGCAGACGACTTCTATGATGATCCGTGTTTCGACTCACCAGACCTGCGCTTTTTTGAGGACCTGGAC
CCGCGCCTGGTGCACGTGGGAGCCCTCCTGAAACCGGAGGAGCACGCACACTTCTCTACTGCGGTGCACC
CAGGCCCAGGCGCTCGTGAGGATGAGCATGTGCGCGCGCCCAGCGGGCACCACCAGGCGGGTCGCTGCTT
GCTGTGGGCCTGCAAGGCGTGCAAGCGCAAGACCACCAACGCTGATCGCCGCAAGGCCGCCACCATGCGC
GAGCGCCGCCGCCTGAGCAAAGTGAATGAGGCCTTCGAGACGCTCAAGCGCTGCACGTCCAGCAACCCGA
ACCAGCGGCTACCCAAGGTGGAGATCCTGCGCAACGCCATCCGCTACATCGAAGGTCTGCAGGCTCTGCT
GCGCGACCAGGACGCCGCGCCCCCTGGCGCCGCTGCCTTCTACGCACCTGGACCGCTGCCCCCAGGCCGT
GGCAGCGAGCACTACAGTGGCGACTCAGACGCGTCCAGCCCGCGCTCCAACTGCTCTGATGG
