>Addgene plasmid #20915 | MyoD-cTAP | addgene partial sequence | sequence record 26767 | 20915 with pBABE-3
CTGGCNATTCCTACGTACCACCACACTGGGATCATCAGGTTGACTTCCCCGCGGAATTCGCGTCTACTTT
CGGCGCCTGAGCACCATTTAGCTTTTTAGCTTCTGCTAAAAGGTTAGCGCTTTGGCTTGGGTCATCTTTT
AAACTTTGGATGAAGGCGTTTCGTTGTTCTTCGTTTAAGTTAGGTAAATGTAAGATCTCATAGAACGCGT
TTTGTTGTTCTTTGTTGAATTTGTTGTCTACTTTCGGCGCCTGAGCATCATTTAGCTTTTTAGCTTCTGC
TAAAAGGTTAGCGCTTTGGCTTGGGTCATCTTTTAAACTTTGGATGAAGGCGTTTCGTTGTTCTTCGTTT
AAGTTAGGTAAATGTAAGATCTCATAGAACGCGTTTTGTTGTTCTTTGTTGAATTTGTTGTCCACGGCTT
CATCGTGTTGCGCAAGAGCCGCGGTTTTGAGCTCACCCTGAAAATACAAATTCTCGCTAGCAGTAGTTGG
AATATCATAATCAAGTGCCCCGGAGGATGAGATTTTCTTAAAGCGGTTGGCTGCTGAGACGGCTATGAAA
TTCTTTTTCCATCTTCTCTTTTCCATGGATCCAAGCACCTGATAAATCGCATTGGGGTTTGAGCCTGCAG
GACACTGANGGGCGGCGTCGGGAGANGGGGTCTGGGTTCCCTGTTCTGTGTCGCTTNGGGATGCCCCCTC
TGGCGGACCCGGNNCGACTCTGGTGGTGCATCTGCCAAAAGCAGCGCNNNGCANCGGGGCTGTCTGTGGA
GAT
